Addgene plasmid #18200: T4 Lysozyme I3A
Depositing lab: Brian Matthews. Depositing organization: University of Oregon.
Backbone
  Vector backbone: pHS1403
  Backbone size w/o insert (bp): 5000
  Vector type: Bacterial Expression
Growth in bacteria
  Bacterial resistance: Ampicillin, 100 μg/mL
  Growth temperature: 37°C
  Growth strain: DH5alpha
  Copy number: High Copy
Gene/Insert
  Gene/Insert name: T4 Lysozyme (alt name: 1013A)
  Species: Bacteriophage T4
  Insert size (bp): 600
  Mutation: I3A
  GenBank ID: NP_049736
  Entrez Gene: e (a.k.a. T4p123)
  Cloning method: Restriction Enzyme; 5′ cloning site BamHI (not destroyed); 3′ cloning site HindIII (not destroyed)
  Sequencing primers: 5′ na; 3′ GGCGTATCACGAGGCCC
Terms and licenses: Academic/Nonprofit Terms; Industry Terms: Not Available to Industry
Depositor comments: The BamHI site is 27 bp from the ATG and the HindIII site is 115 bp from the stop.
How to cite: T4 Lysozyme I3A was a gift from Brian Matthews (Addgene plasmid # 18200 ; http://n2t.net/addgene:18200 ; RRID:Addgene_18200)
