[The description below was written by a language model from this plasmid's Addgene catalogue record.]
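Description:
T4 Lysozyme I3A is a bacterial expression plasmid built on the pHS1403 backbone (about 5 kb without insert) that carries a point-mutant version of the bacteriophage T4 lysozyme gene (gene e). It is maintained in E. coli as a high-copy plasmid under ampicillin selection. The record does not name the origin of replication or the promoter that drives expression, and no feature table is available to confirm the regulatory elements of the backbone.

The insert is roughly 600 bp and encodes T4 lysozyme with the single substitution I3A, in which the isoleucine at position 3 is replaced by alanine. The fragment was cloned by restriction digestion between BamHI at the 5′ end and HindIII at the 3′ end, and both sites remain intact, so the insert can be excised or exchanged. According to the depositor's notes, the BamHI site lies 27 bp from the start codon and the HindIII site 115 bp from the stop codon, so the cloned fragment includes short flanking untranslated regions on either side of the coding sequence. No epitope tags, fusion partners or reporters are listed.

The record does not state a specific purpose. T4 lysozyme is a widely used model protein for studying how individual amino acid replacements affect folding, stability and structure, and a construct like this one is suited to producing the mutant protein in bacteria for such comparison with the wild-type enzyme. Swapping a larger hydrophobic side chain for alanine is a typical substitution for that kind of analysis.
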