>Addgene plasmid #18200 | T4 Lysozyme I3A | addgene partial sequence | sequence record 23530 | 3primeUP
NANTGGAAAAGCCCGCCTCATTAGGCGGGCTCAGATCTGCTCATGTTTGACAGCTTATCATCGATAAGCT
TCGGCAATAAATTCTTGATATGTTTTCATATGTTTCCTTTAAATATTTTAATTAGTAATTGTCTATTCAA
GTAATTGTGAATATACTATCACAATTCCAAGAGAAAGTAAACAGCTTTATAGATTTTTATACGCGTCCCA
AGTGCCAGTTCTAAACGTTGTAATGACTCGTTTTGCGCGATTAGGTGTTTGATTATACCATCTACTTTTA
GCTAAGTTAACTGCTGCTTCATCCCAGCGTTTTTGTTGAAGCATACGTAAAGAGTTAGTAAATCCTGCCA
CACCGGTTTCTCCCATTTGGAAAACCATATTAATCAATGCACAGCGACGAACCGCATCAAGAGAATCATA
AACCGGTTTTAATTTAGCATTTCTCAGAATTCCGCGAACAGCAGCATCAACATCCTGATTAAAGAGTTTT
TCAGCCTCATCTTTTGTAATTACACCATTGCAATTACGCCCAATAGCTTTATCTAATTCAGATTTAGCAG
CATTAAGTGATGGACTTTTTGTAAGCAAATGACCGATGCCAATAGTGTAATAGCCTTCTGTGTCTTTATA
GATTTTAAGTCTAAGACCTTCATCTATACGTAACATTTCAAAAGCATTCATAATACCTCCTAAGCATCGA
TGGATCCTGTTTCCTGTGTGAAATTGTTATCCGCTCACAATTCCACACATTATACGAGCCGATGATAATT
GTCACAGGGGATGGGGAGTAGCCNCNNATGNGANCCGTATCAGGNCNAGCTGTTCTGGTGAATGTANCGC
TCCATCCCCA
